Addgene plasmid #149341: Prham-M.EcoRI-p15A-aadA
Purpose: expresses M.EcoRI DNA methyltransferase in E. coli
Depositing lab: Ichiro Matsumura. Depositing organization: Emory University. Publication: Methylase-assisted subcloning for high throughput BioBrick assembly. Matsumura I. PeerJ. 2020 Sep 11;8:e9841. doi: 10.7717/peerj.9841. eCollection 2020. PubMed 32974095.
Backbone
  Vector backbone: pACYC
  Backbone manufacturer: EMD Millipore/Novagen
  Backbone size w/o insert (bp): 1724
  Total vector size (bp): 3352
  Vector type: Bacterial Expression
Growth in bacteria
  Bacterial resistance: Spectinomycin, 50 μg/mL
  Growth temperature: 37°C
  Growth strain: DH5alpha
  Growth instructions: Please use OmniMax 2 bacterial strain for expression.
  Copy number: Low Copy
Gene/Insert
  Gene/Insert name: M.EcoRI (alt name: EcoRI DNA methyltransferase)
  Species: Synthetic; Plasmid RI13 (from E.coli)
  GenBank ID: J01675
  Promoter: rhamnose
  Cloning method: Restriction Enzyme; 5′ cloning site XbaI (destroyed during cloning); 3′ cloning site SpeI (destroyed during cloning)
  Sequencing primers: 5′ part sequenced in different plasmid prior to subcloning; 3′ part sequenced in different plasmid prior to subcloning
Terms and licenses: Academic/Nonprofit Terms; Industry Terms: Not Available to Industry
How to cite: Prham-M.EcoRI-p15A-aadA was a gift from Ichiro Matsumura (Addgene plasmid # 149341 ; http://n2t.net/addgene:149341 ; RRID:Addgene_149341)
