[The description below was written by a language model from this plasmid's Addgene catalogue record and pLannotate feature annotations shown in this document.]
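Description:
Prham-M.EcoRI-p15A-aadA is a small (about 3.35 kb) bacterial expression plasmid built on a pACYC-type backbone for producing the EcoRI DNA methyltransferase in E. coli. It replicates from the p15A origin, recorded as low copy, which is compatible with ColE1-type plasmids and so allows the methylase plasmid to coexist in the same cell with a typical cloning vector. Selection is through the aadA (SmR) aminoglycoside adenylyltransferase gene, driven by the bla (AmpR) promoter, which confers spectinomycin and streptomycin resistance. The annotation also picks up short leftover fragments of backbone elements (RSF origin, bom, S-Tag, a SET1-like tag and a reverse-oriented T7 terminator). These appear to be remnants of the parental vector rather than functional parts of the expression cassette.

The payload is the ecoRIM coding sequence, listed as synthetic and derived from an E. coli plasmid-borne gene. It sits just downstream of the rhaB promoter across the origin of the circular map. This promoter from the rhaBAD operon gives tight induction with L-rhamnose and repression by glucose, and it depends on the host's RhaR and RhaS regulators. M.EcoRI methylates the adenine within GAATTC on both strands, protecting those sites from cleavage by the EcoRI endonuclease. The insert was introduced by XbaI/SpeI cloning, with both sites destroyed, in keeping with BioBrick-style assembly. According to the associated publication title, the plasmid supports methylase-assisted subcloning for high-throughput BioBrick assembly, in which DNA propagated in a methylase-expressing host is protected at the chosen restriction sites in vivo.
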