Features (pLannotate 1.2.2; 10 found; start..end, strand, type, name):
      2..979     +  CDS            ecoRIM: MTE1_ECOLX - Protein inferred from homology: Swiss-Prot protein existence level 3. This methylase recognizes the double-stranded sequence GAATTC, causes specific methylation on A-3 on both strands, and protects the DNA from cleavage by the EcoRI endonuclease. From Escherichia coli.
   1021..1566    +  rep_origin     p15A ori: Plasmids containing the medium-copy-number p15A origin of replication can be propagated in E. coli cells that contain a second plasmid with the ColE1 origin.
   1654..1709    +  rep_origin     RSF ori (fragment): Plasmids containing the RSF 1030 origin of replication can be propagated in E. coli cells that contain additional plasmids with compatible origins.
   1808..1829    -  misc_feature   bom (fragment): basis of mobility region from pBR322
   1834..1925    +  promoter       AmpR promoter: bla
   1926..2717    +  CDS            SmR: aminoglycoside adenylyltransferase (Murphy, 1985); aadA; confers resistance to spectinomycin and streptomycin
   2888..2935    -  terminator     T7 terminator: transcription terminator for bacteriophage T7 RNA polymerase
   2943..2960    -  CDS            SET1 (fragment): solubility-enhancement tag derived from T7 phage gene 10B
   2990..3031    -  CDS            S-Tag (fragment): affinity and epitope tag derived from pancreatic ribonuclease A
   3191..3309    +  promoter       rhaB promoter: promoter of the E. coli rhaBAD operon, conferring tight induction with L-rhamnose and repression with D-glucose in the presence of RhaR and RhaS (Giacalone et al., 2006)
>Addgene plasmid #149341 | Prham-M.EcoRI-p15A-aadA | addgene full sequence | sequence record 300479 | Addgene NGS Result
CATGGCGCGTAACGCGACCAATAAACTGCTGCATAAAGCGAAAAAATCTAAATCTGACGAGTTCTACACC
CAATACTGTGACATTGAGAACGAACTCCAGTACTACCGTGAACACTTCTCTGACAAAGTTGTTTACTGCA
ACTGCGATGACCCGCGTGTTTCTAACTTCTTCAAATACTTCGCTGTAAATTTCGACAACCTGGGTCTGAA
GAAACTGATCGCGTCTTGCTATGTGGAAAACAAAGAAGGTTTCTCTTCTTCTGAAGCGGCTAAAAACGGT
TTCTACTACGAATACCACAAGGAGAACGGCAAAAAACTCGTTTTCGATGACATTTCTGTGTCTTCTTTTT
GCGGTGACGGTGACTTCCGTTCTAGCGAATCTATCGACCTGCTCAAGAAATCCGACATCGTTGTTACCAA
CCCGCCGTTTTCTCTCTTCCGTGAATATCTGGACCAACTCATTAAGTACGACAAAAAGTTTCTGATCATC
GCGAACGTTAACAGCATCACCTATAAGGAAGTTTTCAACCTGATCAAAGAGAACAAAATCTGGCTGGGCG
TACATCTGGGTCGTGGCGTTTCCGGTTTCATCGTTCCGGAGCACTATGAACTGTATGGCACCGAAGCTCG
TATCGACTCTAATGGTAATCGTATCATTTCTCCGAACAACTGCCTGTGGCTGACCAACCTCGACGTTTTC
ATCCGTCATAAGGACCTGCCGCTCACTCGTAAATACTTTGGTAATGAAAGCTCTTACCCGAAATATGATA
ATTACGATGCGATCAATGTGAATAAAACCAAAGACATCCCGCTGGACTACAACGGTGTTATGGGTGTTCC
GATCACCTTTCTGCACAAATTCAACCCGGAACAGTTCGAGCTGATTAAGTTCCGCAAAGGTGTTGACGAG
AAAGACCTGTCTATCAATGGCAAATGCCCGTATTTTCGTATTCTCATCAAGAATAAACGCCTCCAAAAAT
GATACTAGAAATATTTTATCTGATTAATAAGATGATCTTCTTGAGATCGTTTTGGTCTGCGCGTAATCTC
TTGCTCTGAAAACGAAAAAACCGCCTTGCAGGGCGGTTTTTCGAAGGTTCTCTGAGCTACCAACTCTTTG
AACCGAGGTAACTGGCTTGGAGGAGCGCAGTCACCAAAACTTGTCCTTTCAGTTTAGCCTTAACCGGCGC
ATGACTTCAAGACTAACTCCTCTAAATCAATTACCAGTGGCTGCTGCCAGTGGTGCTTTTGCATGTCTTT
CCGGGTTGGACTCAAGACGATAGTTACCGGATAAGGCGCAGCGGTCGGACTGAACGGGGGGTTCGTGCAT
ACAGTCCAGCTTGGAGCGAACTGCCTACCCGGAACTGAGTGTCAGGCGTGGAATGAGACAAACGCGGCCA
TAACAGCGGAATGACACCGGTAAACCGAAAGGCAGGAACAGGAGAGCGCACGAGGGAGCCGCCAGGGGGA
AACGCCTGGTATCTTTATAGTCCTGTCGGGTTTCGCCACCACTGATTTGAGCGTCAGATTTCGTGATGCT
TGTCAGGGGGGCGGAGCCTATGGAAAAACGGCTTTGCCGCGGCCCTCTCACTTCCCTGTTAAGTATCTTC
CTGGCATCTTCCAGGAAATCTCCGCCCCGTTCGTAAGCCATTTCCGCTCGCCGCAGTCGAACGACCGAGC
GTAGCGAGTCAGTGAGCGAGGAAGCGGAATATATCCTGTATCACATATTCTGCTGACGCACCGGTGCAGC
CTTTTTTCTCCTGCCACATGAAGCACTTCACTGACACCCTCATCAGTGCCAACATAGTAAGCCAGTATAC
ACTCCGCTAGCTATTTGTTTATTTTTCTAAATACATTCAAATATGTATCCGCTCATGAGACAATAACCCT
GATAAATGCTTCAATAATATTGAAAAAGGAAGAGTATGAGGGAAGCGGTGATCGCCGAAGTATCGACTCA
ACTATCAGAGGTAGTTGGCGTCATCGAGCGCCATCTCGAACCGACGTTGCTGGCCGTACATTTGTACGGC
TCCGCAGTGGATGGCGGCCTGAAGCCACACAGTGATATTGATTTGCTGGTTACGGTGACCGTAAGGCTTG
ATGAAACAACGCGGCGAGCTTTGATCAACGACCTTTTGGAAACTTCGGCTTCCCCTGGAGAGAGCGAGAT
TCTCCGCGCTGTAGAAGTCACCATTGTTGTGCACGACGACATCATTCCGTGGCGTTATCCAGCTAAGCGC
GAACTGCAATTTGGAGAATGGCAGCGCAATGACATTCTTGCAGGTATCTTCGAGCCAGCCACGATCGACA
TTGATCTGGCTATCTTGCTGACAAAAGCAAGAGAACATAGCGTTGCCTTGGTAGGTCCAGCGGCGGAGGA
ACTCTTTGATCCGGTTCCTGAACAGGATCTATTTGAGGCGCTAAATGAAACCTTAACGCTATGGAACTCG
CCGCCCGACTGGGCTGGCGATGAGCGAAATGTAGTGCTTACGTTGTCCCGCATTTGGTACAGCGCAGTAA
CCGGCAAAATCGCGCCGAAGGATGTCGCTGCCGACTGGGCAATGGAGCGCCTGCCGGCCCAGTATCAGCC
CGTCATACTTGAAGCTAGACAGGCTTATCTTGGACAAGAAGAAGATCGCTTGGCCTCGCGCGCAGATCAG
TTGGAAGAATTTGTCCACTACGTGAAAGGCGAGATCACCAAGGTAGTCGGCAAATAATGTCTAACAATTC
GTTCAAGCCGAGGGGCCGCAAGATCCGGCCACGATGACCCGGTCGTCGGTTCAGGGCAGGGTCGTTAAAT
AGCCGCTTATGTCTATTGCTGGTTTACCGGTTTATTGACTACCGGAAGCAGTGTGACCGTGTGCTTCTCA
AATGCCTGAGGTTTCAGCAAAAAACCCCTCAAGACCCGTTTAGAGGCCCCAAGGGGTTATGCTAGTTATT
GCTCAGCGGTGGCAGCAGCCTAGGTTAATTAAGCTGCGCTAGTAGACGAGTCCATGTGCTGGCGTTCAAA
TTTCGCAGCAGCGGTTTCTTTACCAGACTCGACAAGCTTACTAGAGGATGTCGTCAACACGGCGAAATAG
TAATCACGAGGTCAGGTTCTTACCTTAAATTTTCGACGGAAAACCACGTAAAAAACGTCGATTTTTCAAG
ATACAGCGTGAATTTTCAGGAAATGCGGTGAGCATCACATCACCACAATTCAGCAAATTGTGAACATCAT
CACGTTCATCTTTCCCTGGTTGCCAATGGCCCATTTTCCTGTCAGTAACGAGAAGGTCGCGAATTGAGGC
GCTTTTTAGACTGGTCGTAATGAAATTCAGCTACTAGAGCATGCGTACTTAGAGGAAATAAAC
